Addgene plasmid #121299: pUC57-Kan_FR13_00057121
Purpose: Level 0 Golden-Gate compatible vector
Depositing lab: Sophien Kamoun. Depositing organization: Sainsbury Laboratory, Norwich. Publication: A Clone Resource of Magnaporthe oryzae Effectors That Share Sequence and Structural Similarities Across Host-Specific Lineages. Petit-Houdenot Y, Langner T, Harant A, Win J, Kamoun S. Mol Plant Microbe Interact. 2020 Aug;33(8):1032-1035. doi: 10.1094/MPMI-03-20-0052-A. Epub 2020 Jun 22. PubMed 32460610.
Backbone
  Vector backbone: pUC57-Kan
  Backbone size w/o insert (bp): 2626
  Vector type: Golden Gate
  Selectable markers: lacZ
Growth in bacteria
  Bacterial resistance: Kanamycin, 50 μg/mL
  Growth temperature: 37°C
  Growth strain: DH5alpha
  Copy number: High Copy
Gene/Insert
  Gene/Insert name: FR13_00057121
  Mutation: Magnaporthe oryzae
  Cloning method: Restriction Enzyme; 5′ cloning site EcoRV (unknown if destroyed); 3′ cloning site EcoRV (unknown if destroyed)
  Sequencing primers: 5′ M13Fw; 3′ M13Rv
Terms and licenses: Academic/Nonprofit Terms; Industry Terms: Not Available to Industry
How to cite: pUC57-Kan_FR13_00057121 was a gift from Sophien Kamoun (Addgene plasmid # 121299 ; http://n2t.net/addgene:121299 ; RRID:Addgene_121299)
