[The description below was written by a language model from this plasmid's Addgene catalogue record and pLannotate feature annotations shown in this document.]
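Description:
pUC57-Kan_FR13_00057121 is a small, high-copy bacterial cloning plasmid that serves as a Level 0 Golden Gate-compatible module carrying FR13_00057121, a sequence from the fungus Magnaporthe oryzae (the species appears in the record's mutation field). The associated publication describes a clone resource of M. oryzae effectors that share sequence and structural similarity across host-specific lineages, so the insert is presumably one candidate effector from that collection. The record itself does not describe the encoded protein, and the feature table does not annotate the insert.

The backbone is pUC57-Kan, listed at 2,626 bp without insert, and the full deposited sequence is 2,917 nt, implying an insert of roughly 290 bp. Propagation in E. coli relies on the ColE1/pUC-type high-copy origin, and selection is by kanamycin through an aph(3')-Ia aminoglycoside phosphotransferase gene, which the annotation places downstream of an AmpR (bla) promoter. The insert was placed at the EcoRV site, and it is not recorded whether the sites survive. That position lies within the lacZα region: the annotation shows a lac promoter, lac operator and CAP binding site followed, after an unannotated gap of several hundred bases, by only a fragment of lacZα. This is consistent with the insert interrupting the α-peptide used for blue/white screening. Short remnants of lacI, rop and the pBR322 bom region are backbone leftovers rather than functional parts. No eukaryotic promoter, tag or terminator is annotated.

As a Level 0 part, the plasmid is meant as a sequence-verified storage clone (M13 forward and reverse primers flank the insert). From it the sequence can be released by Type IIS digestion and assembled into higher-level expression constructs. The specific enzyme and overhangs are not stated in the record.
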