Features (pLannotate 1.2.2; 10 found; start..end, strand, type, name):
    137..236     +  misc_feature   bom (fragment): basis of mobility region from pBR322
    242..399     -  CDS            lacZα (fragment): LacZα fragment of β-galactosidase; lacZ fragment
    765..781     -  protein_bind   lac operator: The lac repressor binds to the lac operator to inhibit transcription in E. coli. This inhibition can be relieved by adding lactose or isopropyl-β-D-thiogalactopyranoside (IPTG). lac repressor encoded by lacI
    789..819     -  promoter       lac promoter: promoter for the E. coli lac operon
    834..855     -  protein_bind   CAP binding site: CAP binding activates transcription in the presence of cAMP. E. coli catabolite activator protein
    868..960     -  CDS            lacI (fragment): lac repressor; lacI; The lac repressor binds to the lac operator to inhibit transcription in E. coli. This inhibition can be relieved by adding lactose or isopropyl-β-D-thiogalactopyranoside (IPTG).
   1143..1731    -  rep_origin     ori: high-copy-number ColE1/pMB1/pBR322/pUC origin of replication
   1902..2717    -  CDS            KanR: aminoglycoside phosphotransferase; aph(3')-Ia; confers resistance to kanamycin in bacteria or G418 (Geneticin®) in eukaryotes
   2718..2822    -  promoter       AmpR promoter: bla
   2917..35      +  CDS            rop (fragment) (across the origin): Rop protein, which maintains plasmids at low copy number; rop
>Addgene plasmid #121299 | pUC57-Kan_FR13_00057121 | depositor full sequence | sequence record 231369 | pUC57-Kan_FR13_00057121 sequence 2917 bps
TCGCGCGTTTCGGTGATGACGGTGAAAACCTCTGACACATGCAGCTCCCGGAGACGGTCACAGCTTGTCT
GTAAGCGGATGCCGGGAGCAGACAAGCCCGTCAGGGCGCGTCAGCGGGTGTTGGCGGGTGTCGGGGCTGG
CTTAACTATGCGGCATCAGAGCAGATTGTACTGAGAGTGCACCATATGCGGTGTGAAATACCGCACAGAT
GCGTAAGGAGAAAATACCGCATCAGGCGCCATTCGCCATTCAGGCTGCGCAACTGTTGGGAAGGGCGATC
GGTGCGGGCCTCTTCGCTATTACGCCAGCTGGCGAAAGGGGGATGTGCTGCAAGGCGATTAAGTTGGGTA
ACGCCAGGGTTTTCCCAGTCACGACGTTGTAAAACGACGGCCAGTGAATTGACGCGTATTGGGATGGAAC
TTGGTCTCTAATGTTTCCATGGGATGAAAGAGTTTGTCAAGTTACTGTTTTTTATCCAGGTAAAGAAACT
GGTACTTTGATGCCACATTTGATGGAACCAGAAGAACCAATTGTTATTCCAAAAATTAATGGTAAAAGAT
ATTATGCTGTTTCTGATGCTAATTGTAAATATAAAAGATATGATGTTGATCCAGAAGGTAATCCATGGCC
ATCTGGTTTGAGAGTTAAAGGTGTTGCTGTTAAATTGTGGAAAGAAAAATTGGATTGAGCTTAGAGACCA
AGTTCCATCCCAATGGCGCGCCGAGCTTGGCTCGAGCATGGTCATAGCTGTTTCCTGTGTGAAATTGTTA
TCCGCTCACAATTCCACACAACATACGAGCCGGAAGCATAAAGTGTAAAGCCTGGGGTGCCTAATGAGTG
AGCTAACTCACATTAATTGCGTTGCGCTCACTGCCCGCTTTCCAGTCGGGAAACCTGTCGTGCCAGCTGC
ATTAATGAATCGGCCAACGCGCGGGGAGAGGCGGTTTGCGTATTGGGCGCTCTTCCGCTTCCTCGCTCAC
TGACTCGCTGCGCTCGGTCGTTCGGCTGCGGCGAGCGGTATCAGCTCACTCAAAGGCGGTAATACGGTTA
TCCACAGAATCAGGGGATAACGCAGGAAAGAACATGTGAGCAAAAGGCCAGCAAAAGGCCAGGAACCGTA
AAAAGGCCGCGTTGCTGGCGTTTTTCCATAGGCTCCGCCCCCCTGACGAGCATCACAAAAATCGACGCTC
AAGTCAGAGGTGGCGAAACCCGACAGGACTATAAAGATACCAGGCGTTTCCCCCTGGAAGCTCCCTCGTG
CGCTCTCCTGTTCCGACCCTGCCGCTTACCGGATACCTGTCCGCCTTTCTCCCTTCGGGAAGCGTGGCGC
TTTCTCATAGCTCACGCTGTAGGTATCTCAGTTCGGTGTAGGTCGTTCGCTCCAAGCTGGGCTGTGTGCA
CGAACCCCCCGTTCAGCCCGACCGCTGCGCCTTATCCGGTAACTATCGTCTTGAGTCCAACCCGGTAAGA
CACGACTTATCGCCACTGGCAGCAGCCACTGGTAACAGGATTAGCAGAGCGAGGTATGTAGGCGGTGCTA
CAGAGTTCTTGAAGTGGTGGCCTAACTACGGCTACACTAGAAGAACAGTATTTGGTATCTGCGCTCTGCT
GAAGCCAGTTACCTTCGGAAAAAGAGTTGGTAGCTCTTGATCCGGCAAACAAACCACCGCTGGTAGCGGT
GGTTTTTTTGTTTGCAAGCAGCAGATTACGCGCAGAAAAAAAGGATCTCAAGAAGATCCTTTGATCTTTT
CTACGGGGTCTGACGCTCAGTGGAACGAAAACTCACGTTAAGGGATTTTGGTCATGAGATTATCAAAAAG
GATCTTCACCTAGATCCTTTTAAATTAAAAATGAAGTTTTAAATCAATCTAAAGTATATATGAGTAAACT
TGGTCTGACAGTTAGAAAAACTCATCGAGCATCAAATGAAACTGCAATTTATTCATATCAGGATTATCAA
TACCATATTTTTGAAAAAGCCGTTTCTGTAATGAAGGAGAAAACTCACCGAGGCAGTTCCATAGGATGGC
AAGATCCTGGTATCGGTCTGCGATTCCGACTCGTCCAACATCAATACAACCTATTAATTTCCCCTCGTCA
AAAATAAGGTTATCAAGTGAGAAATCACCATGAGTGACGACTGAATCCGGTGAGAATGGCAAAAGTTTAT
GCATTTCTTTCCAGACTTGTTCAACAGGCCAGCCATTACGCTCGTCATCAAAATCACTCGCATCAACCAA
ACCGTTATTCATTCGTGATTGCGCCTGAGCGAGACGAAATACGCGATCGCTGTTAAAAGGACAATTACAA
ACAGGAATCGAATGCAACCGGCGCAGGAACACTGCCAGCGCATCAACAATATTTTCACCTGAATCAGGAT
ATTCTTCTAATACCTGGAATGCTGTTTTCCCAGGGATCGCAGTGGTGAGTAACCATGCATCATCAGGAGT
ACGGATAAAATGCTTGATGGTCGGAAGAGGCATAAATTCCGTCAGCCAGTTTAGTCTGACCATCTCATCT
GTAACATCATTGGCAACGCTACCTTTGCCATGTTTCAGAAACAACTCTGGCGCATCGGGCTTCCCATACA
ATCGATAGATTGTCGCACCTGATTGCCCGACATTATCGCGAGCCCATTTATACCCATATAAATCAGCATC
CATGTTGGAATTTAATCGCGGCCTAGAGCAAGACGTTTCCCGTTGAATATGGCTCATACTCTTCCTTTTT
CAATATTATTGAAGCATTTATCAGGGTTATTGTCTCATGAGCGGATACATATTTGAATGTATTTAGAAAA
ATAAACAAATAGGGGTTCCGCGCACATTTCCCCGAAAAGTGCCACCTGACGTCTAAGAAACCATTATTAT
CATGACATTAACCTATAAAAATAGGCGTATCACGAGGCCCTTTCGTC
