>Addgene plasmid #121299 | pUC57-Kan_FR13_00057121 | depositor partial sequence | sequence record 230850 | FR13_00057121
TTGGTCTCTAATGTTTCCATGGGATGAAAGAGTTTGTCAAGTTACTGTTTTTTATCCAGGTAAAGAAACT
GGTACTTTGATGCCACATTTGATGGAACCAGAAGAACCAATTGTTATTCCAAAAATTAATGGTAAAAGAT
ATTATGCTGTTTCTGATGCTAATTGTAAATATAAAAGATATGATGTTGATCCAGAAGGTAATCCATGGCC
ATCTGGTTTGAGAGTTAAAGGTGTTGCTGTTAAATTGTGGAAAGAAAAATTGGATTGAGCTTAGAGACCA
A
