>Addgene plasmid #121299 | pUC57-Kan_FR13_00057121 | depositor partial sequence | sequence record 230851 | empty_vector
TCGCGCGTTTCGGTGATGACGGTGAAAACCTCTGACACATGCAGCTCCCGGAGACGGTCACAGCTTGTCT
GTAAGCGGATGCCGGGAGCAGACAAGCCCGTCAGGGCGCGTCAGCGGGTGTTGGCGGGTGTCGGGGCTGG
CTTAACTATGCGGCATCAGAGCAGATTGTACTGAGAGTGCACCATATGCGGTGTGAAATACCGCACAGAT
GCGTAAGGAGAAAATACCGCATCAGGCGCCATTCGCCATTCAGGCTGCGCAACTGTTGGGAAGGGCGATC
GGTGCGGGCCTCTTCGCTATTACGCCAGCTGGCGAAAGGGGGATGTGCTGCAAGGCGATTAAGTTGGGTA
ACGCCAGGGTTTTCCCAGTCACGACGTTGTAAAACGACGGCCAGTGAATTGACGCGTATTGGGATATCCC
AATGGCGCGCCGAGCTTGGCTCGAGCATGGTCATAGCTGTTTCCTGTGTGAAATTGTTATCCGCTCACAA
TTCCACACAACATACGAGCCGGAAGCATAAAGTGTAAAGCCTGGGGTGCCTAATGAGTGAGCTAACTCAC
ATTAATTGCGTTGCGCTCACTGCCCGCTTTCCAGTCGGGAAACCTGTCGTGCCAGCTGCATTAATGAATC
GGCCAACGCGCGGGGAGAGGCGGTTTGCGTATTGGGCGCTCTTCCGCTTCCTCGCTCACTGACTCGCTGC
GCTCGGTCGTTCGGCTGCGGCGAGCGGTATCAGCTCACTCAAAGGCGGTAATACGGTTATCCACAGAATC
AGGGGATAACGCAGGAAAGAACATGTGAGCAAAAGGCCAGCAAAAGGCCAGGAACCGTAAAAAGGCCGCG
TTGCTGGCGTTTTTCCATAGGCTCCGCCCCCCTGACGAGCATCACAAAAATCGACGCTCAAGTCAGAGGT
GGCGAAACCCGACAGGACTATAAAGATACCAGGCGTTTCCCCCTGGAAGCTCCCTCGTGCGCTCTCCTGT
TCCGACCCTGCCGCTTACCGGATACCTGTCCGCCTTTCTCCCTTCGGGAAGCGTGGCGCTTTCTCATAGC
TCACGCTGTAGGTATCTCAGTTCGGTGTAGGTCGTTCGCTCCAAGCTGGGCTGTGTGCACGAACCCCCCG
TTCAGCCCGACCGCTGCGCCTTATCCGGTAACTATCGTCTTGAGTCCAACCCGGTAAGACACGACTTATC
GCCACTGGCAGCAGCCACTGGTAACAGGATTAGCAGAGCGAGGTATGTAGGCGGTGCTACAGAGTTCTTG
AAGTGGTGGCCTAACTACGGCTACACTAGAAGAACAGTATTTGGTATCTGCGCTCTGCTGAAGCCAGTTA
CCTTCGGAAAAAGAGTTGGTAGCTCTTGATCCGGCAAACAAACCACCGCTGGTAGCGGTGGTTTTTTTGT
TTGCAAGCAGCAGATTACGCGCAGAAAAAAAGGATCTCAAGAAGATCCTTTGATCTTTTCTACGGGGTCT
GACGCTCAGTGGAACGAAAACTCACGTTAAGGGATTTTGGTCATGAGATTATCAAAAAGGATCTTCACCT
AGATCCTTTTAAATTAAAAATGAAGTTTTAAATCAATCTAAAGTATATATGAGTAAACTTGGTCTGACAG
TTAGAAAAACTCATCGAGCATCAAATGAAACTGCAATTTATTCATATCAGGATTATCAATACCATATTTT
TGAAAAAGCCGTTTCTGTAATGAAGGAGAAAACTCACCGAGGCAGTTCCATAGGATGGCAAGATCCTGGT
ATCGGTCTGCGATTCCGACTCGTCCAACATCAATACAACCTATTAATTTCCCCTCGTCAAAAATAAGGTT
ATCAAGTGAGAAATCACCATGAGTGACGACTGAATCCGGTGAGAATGGCAAAAGTTTATGCATTTCTTTC
CAGACTTGTTCAACAGGCCAGCCATTACGCTCGTCATCAAAATCACTCGCATCAACCAAACCGTTATTCA
TTCGTGATTGCGCCTGAGCGAGACGAAATACGCGATCGCTGTTAAAAGGACAATTACAAACAGGAATCGA
ATGCAACCGGCGCAGGAACACTGCCAGCGCATCAACAATATTTTCACCTGAATCAGGATATTCTTCTAAT
ACCTGGAATGCTGTTTTCCCAGGGATCGCAGTGGTGAGTAACCATGCATCATCAGGAGTACGGATAAAAT
GCTTGATGGTCGGAAGAGGCATAAATTCCGTCAGCCAGTTTAGTCTGACCATCTCATCTGTAACATCATT
GGCAACGCTACCTTTGCCATGTTTCAGAAACAACTCTGGCGCATCGGGCTTCCCATACAATCGATAGATT
GTCGCACCTGATTGCCCGACATTATCGCGAGCCCATTTATACCCATATAAATCAGCATCCATGTTGGAAT
TTAATCGCGGCCTAGAGCAAGACGTTTCCCGTTGAATATGGCTCATACTCTTCCTTTTTCAATATTATTG
AAGCATTTATCAGGGTTATTGTCTCATGAGCGGATACATATTTGAATGTATTTAGAAAAATAAACAAATA
GGGGTTCCGCGCACATTTCCCCGAAAAGTGCCACCTGACGTCTAAGAAACCATTATTATCATGACATTAA
CCTATAAAAATAGGCGTATCACGAGGCCCTTTCGTC
