>Addgene plasmid #121299 | pUC57-Kan_FR13_00057121 | addgene partial sequence | sequence record 238052 | M13-F20 5'-TGTAAAACGACGGCCAGT-3'
CTTGGTCTCTAATGTTTCCATGGGATGAAAGAGTTTGTCAAGTTACTGTTTTTTATCCAGGTAAAGAAAC
TGGTACTTTGATGCCACATTTGATGGAACCAGAAGAACCAATTGTTATTCCAAAAATTAATGGTAAAAGA
TATTATGCTGTTTCTGATGCTAATTGTAAATATAAAAGATATGATGTTGATCCAGAAGGTAATCCATGGC
CATCTGGTTTGAGAGTTAAAGGTGTTGCTGTTAAATTGTGGAAAGAAAAATTGGATTGAGCTTAGAGACC
AAGTTCCATCCCAATGGCGCGCCGAGCTTGGCTCGAGCATGGTCATAGCTGTTTCCTGTGTGAAATTGTT
ATCCGCTCACAATTCCACACAACATACGAGCCGGAAGCATAAAGTGTAAAGCCTGGGGTGCCTAATGAGT
GAGCTAACTCACATTAATTGCGTTGCGCTCACTGCCCGCTTTCCAGTCGGGAAACCTGTCGTGCCAGCTG
CATTAATGAATCGGCCAACGCGCGGGGAGAGGCGGTTTGCGTATTGGGCGCTCTTCCGCTTCCTCGCTCA
CTGACTCGCTGCGCTCGGTCGTTCGGCTGCGGCGAGCGGTATCAGCTCACTCAAAGGCGGTAATACGGTT
ATCCACAGAATCAGGGGATAACGCAGGAAAGAACATGTGAGCAAAAGGCCAGCAAAAGGCCAGGAACCGT
AAAAAGGCCGCGTTGCTGGCGTTTTTCCATAGGCTCCGCCCCCCTGACGAGCATCACAAAAATCGACGCT
CAAGTCAGAGGTGGCGAAACCCGACAGGACTATAAAGATACCAGGCGTTTCCCCCTGGAAGCTCCCTCGT
GCGCTCTCCTGTTCCGACCCTGCCGCTTACCGGATACCTGTCCGCCTTTCTCCCTTCGGGAAGCGTGGCG
CTTTCTCATAGCTCACGCTGTAG
